Addgene plasmid #156838: pD649-HAsp-CD1C-Fc(DAPA)-AviTag-6xHis
Purpose: Mammalian expression of cell-surface protein extracellular domain fused to Fc(DAPA)-Avi-6xHis. Protein is secreted from cells.
Depositing lab: Chris Garcia. Depositing organization: Stanford University. Publication: A Human IgSF Cell-Surface Interactome Reveals a Complex Network of Protein-Protein Interactions. Wojtowicz WM, Vielmetter J, Fernandes RA, Siepe DH, Eastman CL, Chisholm GB, Cox S, Klock H, Anderson PW, Rue SM, Miller JJ, Glaser SM, Bragstad ML, Vance J, Lam AW, Lesley SA, Zinn K, Garcia KC. Cell. 2020 Aug 20;182(4):1027-1043.e17. doi: 10.1016/j.cell.2020.07.025. PubMed 32822567.
Backbone
  Vector backbone: pD649
  Backbone size w/o insert (bp): 6106
  Vector type: Mammalian Expression
Growth in bacteria
  Bacterial resistance: Ampicillin, 100 μg/mL
  Growth temperature: 37°C
  Growth strain: DH5alpha
  Copy number: High Copy
Gene/Insert
  Gene/Insert name: CD1C
  Species: H. sapiens (human)
  Insert size (bp): 1197
  Mutation: Fc region of human IgG contains D265A and P329A mutations (DAPA)
  Entrez Gene: CD1C (a.k.a. BDCA1, CD1, CD1A, R7)
  Promoter: CMV/SP6
  Tag / fusion protein: Fc(DAPA)-AviTag-6xHis (C terminal on backbone)
  Cloning method: Restriction Enzyme; 5′ cloning site GCGGCCGC (not destroyed); 3′ cloning site GGCGCGCC (not destroyed)
  Sequencing primers: 5′ ATTTAGGTGACACTATAG; 3′ CACGTACCAGTTGAACTTCACC
Resource information
  A portion of this plasmid was derived from a plasmid made by: synthesis by ThermoFisher
Terms and licenses: Academic/Nonprofit Terms; Industry Terms: Not Available to Industry
Depositor comments: Some plasmids in this collection may have an IS4-like element ISVsa5 family transposase upstream of the CMV promoter.
How to cite: pD649-HAsp-CD1C-Fc(DAPA)-AviTag-6xHis was a gift from Chris Garcia (Addgene plasmid # 156838 ; http://n2t.net/addgene:156838 ; RRID:Addgene_156838)
