[The description below was written by a language model from this plasmid's Addgene catalogue record and pLannotate feature annotations shown in this document.]
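Description:
pD649-HAsp-CD1C-Fc(DAPA)-AviTag-6xHis is a mammalian expression plasmid built on the pD649 backbone for producing the extracellular domain of human CD1C as a secreted Fc fusion protein. It is propagated in E. coli through a high-copy ColE1/pUC-type origin and selected with ampicillin via an intact β-lactamase gene. The short KanR, lacZα, rrnB terminator and f1 ori matches in the feature table are only fragments and appear to be backbone remnants.

Expression is driven by the CMV enhancer and immediate-early promoter, followed by a fragment of CMV intron A and an SP6 promoter, which also serves as a sequencing primer site. The open reading frame begins with a secretion signal, named HAsp in the plasmid title but partially matched by the annotation software to a mouse IgH signal sequence. Downstream of it the table shows a β2-microglobulin coding region followed by the CD1C ectodomain fragment. This suggests a single-chain arrangement with the light chain that normally pairs with CD1 molecules, although the catalogue entry lists only CD1C as the insert. The closest B2M database match is the green monkey protein; the record does not state the species of this segment. CD1C is joined to a human IgG Fc region carrying the D265A and P329A (DAPA) substitutions, generally used to reduce Fc effector binding. An AviTag for site-specific biotinylation and a 6xHis tag for purification follow, and the unit ends in a bGH polyadenylation signal.

A separate SV40/EM7-driven cassette contains a puromycin resistance gene (annotated as a near-complete fragment), a short ble fragment and an SV40 poly(A) signal. The plasmid belongs to a collection built for mapping human IgSF cell-surface protein interactions. The depositor notes that some members may carry an IS4-like transposase upstream of the CMV promoter, but none is annotated here.
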