Features (pLannotate 1.2.2; 22 found; start..end, strand, type, name):
    119..143     -  CDS            KanR (fragment): aminoglycoside phosphotransferase; aph(3')-Ia; confers resistance to kanamycin
    254..842     +  rep_origin     ori: high-copy-number ColE1/pMB1/pBR322/pUC origin of replication
   1067..1084    +  terminator     rrnB T2 terminator (fragment): transcription terminator T2 from the E. coli rrnB gene
   1109..1128    -  CDS            lacZα (fragment): LacZα fragment of β-galactosidase; lacZ fragment
   1584..1600    +  protein_bind   lac operator: The lac repressor binds to the lac operator to inhibit transcription in E. coli. This inhibition can be relieved by adding lactose or isopropyl-β-D-thiogalactopyranoside (IPTG). lac repressor encoded by lacI
   1843..2146    +  enhancer       CMV enhancer: human cytomegalovirus immediate early enhancer
   2147..2350    +  promoter       CMV promoter: human cytomegalovirus (CMV) immediate early promoter
   2486..2529    +  intron         CMV intron (fragment): modified intron A from human cytomegalovirus
   2581..2599    +  promoter       SP6 promoter: promoter for bacteriophage SP6 RNA polymerase
   2603..2640    +  CDS            IgH signal sequence (fragment): signal sequence from the mouse immunoglobulin heavy chain variable region
   2704..3045    +  CDS            B2M (sequence partly withheld): B2MG_CHLAE - Experimental evidence at protein level: Swiss-Prot protein existence level 1. Component of the class I major histocompatibility complex (MHC). Involved in the presentation of peptide antigens to the immune system. From Chlorocebus aethiops (Green monkey) (Cercopithecus aethiops).
   3091..3945    +  CDS            CD1C (fragment): CD1C_HUMAN - Experimental evidence at protein level: Swiss-Prot protein existence level 1. Antigen-presenting protein that binds self and non-self lipid and glycolipid antigens and presents them to T-cell receptors on natural killer T-cells. From Homo sapiens (Human).
   3976..4638    +  CDS            IGHG2 (fragment): IGHG2_HUMAN - Experimental evidence at protein level: Swiss-Prot protein existence level 1. Constant region of immunoglobulin heavy chains. Immunoglobulins, also known as antibodies, are membrane-bound or secreted glycoproteins produced by B lymphocytes. In the recognition phase of humoral immunity, the membrane-bound immunoglobulins serve as receptors which, upon binding of a specific antigen, trigger the clonal expansion and differentiation of B lymphocytes into immunoglobulins- secreting plasma cells. Secreted immunoglobulins mediate the effector phase of humoral immunity, which results in
   4853..4964    +  polyA_signal   bGH poly(A) signal: bovine growth hormone polyadenylation signal
   4965..5073    +  rep_origin     f1 ori (fragment): f1 bacteriophage origin of replication; arrow indicates direction of (+) strand synthesis
   5087..5416    +  promoter       SV40 promoter: SV40 enhancer and early promoter
   5464..5511    +  promoter       EM7 promoter: synthetic bacterial promoter&nbsp
   5530..6129    +  CDS            PuroR (fragment): puromycin N-acetyltransferase; pac from Streptomyces; confers resistance to puromycin
   6139..6264    +  CDS            ble (fragment): BLE_KLEPN - Experimental evidence at protein level: Swiss-Prot protein existence level 1. Binding protein with a strong affinity to the bleomycin family of antibiotics. Binds to CL990; an antimitotic-antibiotic compound. From Klebsiella pneumoniae.
   6259..6380    +  polyA_signal   SV40 poly(A) signal: SV40 polyadenylation signal
   6433..7293    -  CDS            AmpR: β-lactamase; bla; confers resistance to ampicillin, carbenicillin, and related antibiotics
   7296..89      -  promoter       AmpR promoter (fragment) (across the origin): bla
>Addgene plasmid #156838 | pD649-HAsp-CD1C-Fc(DAPA)-AviTag-6xHis | depositor full sequence | sequence record 302785 | Full Sequence
TTTCAATATTATTGAAGCATTTATCAGGGTTATTGTCTCATGAGCGGATACATATTTGAATGTATTTAGA
AAAATAAACAAATAGGGGTCAGTGTTACAACCAATTAACCAATTCTGAACATTATCGCGAGCCCATTTAT
ACCTGAATATGGCTCATAACACCCCTTGCTCATGACCAAAATCCCTTAACGTGAGTTACGCGCGCGTCGT
TCCACTGAGCGTCAGACCCCGTAGAAAAGATCAAAGGATCTTCTTGAGATCCTTTTTTTCTGCGCGTAAT
CTGCTGCTTGCAAACAAAAAAACCACCGCTACCAGCGGTGGTTTGTTTGCCGGATCAAGAGCTACCAACT
CTTTTTCCGAAGGTAACTGGCTTCAGCAGAGCGCAGATACCAAATACTGTTCTTCTAGTGTAGCCGTAGT
TAGCCCACCACTTCAAGAACTCTGTAGCACCGCCTACATACCTCGCTCTGCTAATCCTGTTACCAGTGGC
TGCTGCCAGTGGCGATAAGTCGTGTCTTACCGGGTTGGACTCAAGACGATAGTTACCGGATAAGGCGCAG
CGGTCGGGCTGAACGGGGGGTTCGTGCACACAGCCCAGCTTGGAGCGAACGACCTACACCGAACTGAGAT
ACCTACAGCGTGAGCTATGAGAAAGCGCCACGCTTCCCGAAGGGAGAAAGGCGGACAGGTATCCGGTAAG
CGGCAGGGTCGGAACAGGAGAGCGCACGAGGGAGCTTCCAGGGGGAAACGCCTGGTATCTTTATAGTCCT
GTCGGGTTTCGCCACCTCTGACTTGAGCGTCGATTTTTGTGATGCTCGTCAGGGGGGCGGAGCCTATGGA
AAAACGCCAGCAACGCGGCCTTTTTACGGTTCCTGGCCTTTTGCTGGCCTTTTGCTCACATGTTCTTTCC
TGCGTTATCCCCTGATTCTGTGGATAACCGTATTACCGCCTTTGAGTGAGCTGATACCGCTCGCCGCAGC
CGAACGACCGAGCGCAGCGAGTCAGTGAGCGAGGAAGCGGAAGGCGAGAGTAGGGAACTGCCAGGCATCA
AACTAAGCAGAAGGCCCCTGACGGATGGCCTTTTTGCGTTTCTACAAACTCTTTCTGTGTTGTAAAACGA
CGGCCAGTCTTAAGCTCGGGCCCCCTGGGCGGTTCTGATAACGAGTAATCGTTAATCCGCAAATAACGTA
AAAACCCGCTTCGGCGGGTTTTTTTATGGGGGGAGTTTAGGGAAAGAGCATTTGTCAGAATATTTAAGGG
CGCCTGTCACTTTGCTTGATATATGAGAATTATTTAACCTTATAAATGAGAAAAAAGCAACGCACTTTAA
ATAAGATACGTTGCTTTTTCGATTGATGAACACCTATAATTAAACTATTCATCTATTATTTATGATTTTT
TGTATATACAATATTTCTAGTTTGTTAAAGAGAATTAAGAAAATAAATCTCGAAAATAATAAAGGGAAAA
TCAGTTTTTGATATCAAAATTATACATGTCAACGATAATACAAAATATAATACAAACTATAAGATGTTAT
CAGTATTTATTATCATTTAGAATAAATTTTGTGTCGCCCTTAATTGTGAGCGGATAACAATTACGAGCTT
CATGCACAGTGGCGTTGACTCAATATTGGCCATTAGCCATATTATTCATTGGTTATATAGCATAAATCAA
TATTGGCTATTGGCCATTGCATACGTTGTATCTATATCATAATATGTACATTTATATTGGCTCATGTCCA
ATATGACCGCCATGTTGGCATTGATTATTGACTAGTTATTAATAGTAATCAATTACGGGGTCATTAGTTC
ATAGCCCATATATGGAGTTCCGCGTTACATAACTTACGGTAAATGGCCCGCCTGGCTGACCGCCCAACGA
CCCCCGCCCATTGACGTCAATAATGACGTATGTTCCCATAGTAACGCCAATAGGGACTTTCCATTGACGT
CAATGGGTGGAGTATTTACGGTAAACTGCCCACTTGGCAGTACATCAAGTGTATCATATGCCAAGTACGC
CCCCTATTGACGTCAATGACGGTAAATGGCCCGCCTGGCATTATGCCCAGTACATGACCTTATGGGACTT
TCCTACTTGGCAGTACATCTACGTATTAGTCATCGCTATTACCATGGTGATGCGGTTTTGGCAGTACATC
AATGGGCGTGGATAGCGGTTTGACTCACGGGGATTTCCAAGTCTCCACCCCATTGACGTCAATGGGAGTT
TGTTTTGGCACCAAAATCAACGGGACTTTCCAAAATGTCGTAACAACTCCGCCCCATTGACGCAAATGGG
CGGTAGGCGTGTACGGTGGGAGGTCTATATAAGCAGAGCTCGTTTAGTGAACCGTCAGATCGCCTGGAGA
CGCCATCCACGCTGTTTTGACCTCCATAGAAGACACCGGGACCGATCCAGCCTCCGCGGCCGGGAACGGT
GCATTGGAACGCGGATTCCCCGTGCCAAGAGTGACGTAAGTACCGCCTATAGAGTCTATAGGCCCACCCC
CTTGGCTTCGTTAGAACGCGGCTACAATTAATACATAACCTTATGTATCATACACATACGATTTAGGTGA
CACTATAGAATAACATCCACTTTGCCTTTCTCTCCACAGGTGTCCACTCCCAGGTCCAACTGCACCTCGG
TTCTATCGAAAACGCGCCTGCTAGCGCCACCATGAAGACCATCATTGCCCTGAGCTACATCTTCTGCCTG
GTGTTCGCTGCGGCCGCC
[297 nt withheld, positions 2749-3045]
GGCGGAGGCGGATCTGGTGGCGGAGGAAGTGGCGGCGGAGGATCTAATGCCGATGCCTCTCAAGAGCACG
TGTCCTTCCACGTGATCCAGATCTTCAGCTTCGTGAACCAGAGCTGGGCCAGAGGCCAAGGATCTGGATG
GCTGGATGAGCTGCAGACCCACGGCTGGGATAGCGAGAGCGGCACCATCATCTTTCTGCACAACTGGTCC
AAGGGCAACTTCAGCAACGAGGAACTGAGCGACCTGGAACTGCTGTTCCGGTTCTACCTGTTCGGCCTGA
CCAGAGAGATCCAGGATCACGCCAGCCAGGACTACAGCAAGTACCCCTTCGAGGTGCAAGTGAAGGCCGG
ATGCGAACTGCACTCTGGCAAGAGCCCTGAGGGCTTCTTTCAGGTGGCCTTCAACGGCCTGGATCTGCTG
AGCTTCCAGAACACCACCTGGGTGCCAAGTCCAGGCTGTGGATCTCTGGCTCAGAGCGTGTGCCATCTGC
TGAACCACCAGTACGAGGGCGTGACCGAGACAGTGTACAACCTGATCAGATCTACCTGTCCTCGGTTCCT
GCTGGGCCTGCTGGATGCCGGAAAGATGTACGTGCACAGACAAGTGCGGCCTGAGGCCTGGCTTAGCAGC
AGACCATCTCTCGGATCTGGCCAGCTGCTGCTCGTGTGTCATGCCAGCGGCTTCTACCCTAAGCCTGTGT
GGGTCACCTGGATGCGGAATGAGCAAGAGCAGCTGGGCACCAAGCACGGCGACATTCTGCCTAACGCCGA
CGGCACCTGGTATCTGCAAGTGATTCTGGAAGTGGCCAGCGAGGAACCTGCCGGCCTGTCTTGTAGAGTG
CGGCATAGCTCTCTCGGCGGCCAGGACATCATCCTGTATTGGGGCCACCACTTCAGCATGGGCGCGCCGG
GCGGCGACAAGACCCACACCTGCCCCCCCTGCCCAGCTCCAGAACTGCTGGGAGGGCCTTCCGTGTTCCT
GTTCCCCCCCAAGCCCAAGGACACCCTGATGATCAGCAGGACCCCCGAGGTGACCTGCGTGGTGGTGGCC
GTGTCCCACGAGGACCCAGAGGTGAAGTTCAACTGGTACGTGGACGGCGTGGAGGTGCACAACGCCAAGA
CCAAGCCCAGAGAGGAGCAGTACAACAGCACCTACAGGGTGGTGTCCGTGCTGACCGTGCTGCACCAGGA
CTGGCTGAACGGCAAAGAATACAAGTGCAAAGTCTCCAACAAGGCCCTGGCTGCCCCAATCGAAAAGACA
ATCAGCAAGGCCAAGGGCCAGCCACGGGAGCCCCAGGTGTACACCCTGCCCCCCAGCCGGGAGGAGATGA
CCAAGAACCAGGTGTCCCTGACCTGTCTGGTGAAGGGCTTCTACCCCAGCGATATCGCCGTGGAGTGGGA
GAGCAACGGCCAGCCCGAGAACAACTACAAGACCACCCCCCCAGTGCTGGACAGCGACGGCAGCTTCTTC
CTGTACAGCAAGCTGACCGTGGACAAGTCCAGGTGGCAGCAGGGCAACGTGTTCAGCTGCAGCGTGATGC
ACGAGGCCCTGCACAACCACTACACCCAGAAGTCCCTGAGCCTGAGCCCCGGCGGCAGCGGTCTTAATGA
TATTTTCGAGGCTCAGAAGATTGAGTGGCATGAACACCACCACCATCACCACTAAGGCCGGCCTGTAGTC
ACTGGCACAACGCGTTACCCGGTAAGCCAATCGGGTATACACGGTCGTCATACTGCAGACAGGGTTCTTC
TACTTTGCAAGATAGTCTTGAGTAGTAAAATAAATAGATAGAGAAAATCAGCCTCGACTGTGCCTTCTAG
TTGCCAGCCATCTGTTGTTTGCCCCTCCCCCGTGCCTTCCTTGACCCTGGAAGGTGCCACTCCCACTGTC
CTTTCCTAATAAAATGAGGAAATTGCATCACAACACTCAACCCTATCTCGGTCTATTCTTTTGATTTATA
AGGGATTTTGCCGATTTCGGCCTATTGGTTAAAAAATGAGCTGATTTAACAAAAATTTAACGCGAATTAA
TTCTGTGGAATGTGTGTCAGTTAGGGTGTGGAAAGTCCCCAGGCTCCCCAGCAGGCAGAAGTATGCAAAG
CATGCATCTCAATTAGTCAGCAACCAGGTGTGGAAAGTCCCCAGGCTCCCCAGCAGGCAGAAGTATGCAA
AGCATGCATCTCAATTAGTCAGCAACCATAGTCCCGCCCCTAACTCCGCCCATCCCGCCCCTAACTCCGC
CCAGTTCCGCCCATTCTCCGCCCCATGGCTGACTAATTTTTTTTATTTATGCAGAGGCCGAGGCCGCCTC
TGCCTCTGAGCTATTCCAGAAGTAGTGAGGAGGCTTTTTTGGAGGCCTAGGCTTTTGCAAAAAGCTCCCG
GGAGCTTGTATATCCATTTTCGGATCTGATCAGCACGTGTTGACAATTAATCATCGGCATAGTATATCGG
CATAGTATAATACGACAAGGTGAGGAACTAAACCATGACCGAGTACAAGCCCACGGTGCGCCTCGCCACC
CGCGACGACGTCCCCAGGGCCGTACGCACCCTCGCCGCCGCGTTCGCCGACTACCCCGCCACGCGCCACA
CCGTCGATCCGGACCGCCACATCGAGCGGGTCACCGAGCTGCAAGAACTCTTCCTCACGCGCGTCGGGCT
CGACATCGGCAAGGTGTGGGTCGCGGACGACGGCGCCGCGGTGGCGGTCTGGACCACGCCGGAGAGCGTC
GAAGCGGGGGCGGTGTTCGCCGAGATCGGCCCGCGCATGGCCGAGTTGAGCGGTTCCCGGCTGGCCGCGC
AGCAACAGATGGAAGGCCTCCTGGCGCCGCACCGGCCCAAGGAGCCCGCGTGGTTCCTGGCCACCGTCGG
CGTCTCGCCCGACCACCAGGGCAAGGGTCTGGGCAGCGCCGTCGTGCTCCCCGGAGTGGAGGCGGCCGAG
CGCGCCGGGGTGCCCGCCTTCCTGGAGACATCCGCGCCCCGCAACCTCCCCTTCTACGAGCGGCTCGGCT
TCACCGTCACCGCCGACGTCGAGGTGCCCGAAGGACCGCGCACCTGGTGCATGACCCGCAAGCCCGGTGC
CTGACACGTGCTACGAGATTTCGATTCCACCGCCGCCTTCTATGAAAGGTTGGGCTTCGGAATCGTTTTC
CGGGACGCCGGCTGGATGATCCTCCAGCGCGGGGATCTCATGCTGGAGTTCTTCGCCCACCCCAACTTGT
TTATTGCAGCTTATAATGGTTACAAATAAAGCAATAGCATCACAAATTTCACAAATAAAGCATTTTTTTC
ACTGCATTCTAGTTGTGGTTTGTCCAAACTCATCAATGTATCTTATCATGTCTGTATACCGTCGACCTCT
AGCTAGAGCTTGGCGTAATCATGGTCATTACCAATGCTTAATCAGTGAGGCACCTATCTCAGCGATCTGT
CTATTTCGTTCATCCATAGTTGCCTGACTCCCCGTCGTGTAGATAACTACGATACGGGAGGGCTTACCAT
CTGGCCCCAGCGCTGCGATGATACCGCGAGAACCACGCTCACCGGCTCCGGATTTATCAGCAATAAACCA
GCCAGCCGGAAGGGCCGAGCGCAGAAGTGGTCCTGCAACTTTATCCGCCTCCATCCAGTCTATTAATTGT
TGCCGGGAAGCTAGAGTAAGTAGTTCGCCAGTTAATAGTTTGCGCAACGTTGTTGCCATCGCTACAGGCA
TCGTGGTGTCACGCTCGTCGTTTGGTATGGCTTCATTCAGCTCCGGTTCCCAACGATCAAGGCGAGTTAC
ATGATCCCCCATGTTGTGCAAAAAAGCGGTTAGCTCCTTCGGTCCTCCGATCGTTGTCAGAAGTAAGTTG
GCCGCAGTGTTATCACTCATGGTTATGGCAGCACTGCATAATTCTCTTACTGTCATGCCATCCGTAAGAT
GCTTTTCTGTGACTGGTGAGTACTCAACCAAGTCATTCTGAGAATAGTGTATGCGGCGACCGAGTTGCTC
TTGCCCGGCGTCAATACGGGATAATACCGCGCCACATAGCAGAACTTTAAAAGTGCTCATCATTGGAAAA
CGTTCTTCGGGGCGAAAACTCTCAAGGATCTTACCGCTGTTGAGATCCAGTTCGATGTAACCCACTCGTG
CACCCAACTGATCTTCAGCATCTTTTACTTTCACCAGCGTTTCTGGGTGAGCAAAAACAGGAAGGCAAAA
TGCCGCAAAAAAGGGAATAAGGGCGACACGGAAATGTTGAATACTCATATTCTTCCTT
