>Addgene plasmid #156838 | pD649-HAsp-CD1C-Fc(DAPA)-AviTag-6xHis | depositor partial sequence | sequence record 302786 | insert (extracellular domain)
[297 nt withheld, positions 1-297]
GGCGGAGGCGGATCTGGTGGCGGAGGAAGTGGCGGCGGAGGATCTAATGCCGATGCCTCTCAAGAGCACG
TGTCCTTCCACGTGATCCAGATCTTCAGCTTCGTGAACCAGAGCTGGGCCAGAGGCCAAGGATCTGGATG
GCTGGATGAGCTGCAGACCCACGGCTGGGATAGCGAGAGCGGCACCATCATCTTTCTGCACAACTGGTCC
AAGGGCAACTTCAGCAACGAGGAACTGAGCGACCTGGAACTGCTGTTCCGGTTCTACCTGTTCGGCCTGA
CCAGAGAGATCCAGGATCACGCCAGCCAGGACTACAGCAAGTACCCCTTCGAGGTGCAAGTGAAGGCCGG
ATGCGAACTGCACTCTGGCAAGAGCCCTGAGGGCTTCTTTCAGGTGGCCTTCAACGGCCTGGATCTGCTG
AGCTTCCAGAACACCACCTGGGTGCCAAGTCCAGGCTGTGGATCTCTGGCTCAGAGCGTGTGCCATCTGC
TGAACCACCAGTACGAGGGCGTGACCGAGACAGTGTACAACCTGATCAGATCTACCTGTCCTCGGTTCCT
GCTGGGCCTGCTGGATGCCGGAAAGATGTACGTGCACAGACAAGTGCGGCCTGAGGCCTGGCTTAGCAGC
AGACCATCTCTCGGATCTGGCCAGCTGCTGCTCGTGTGTCATGCCAGCGGCTTCTACCCTAAGCCTGTGT
GGGTCACCTGGATGCGGAATGAGCAAGAGCAGCTGGGCACCAAGCACGGCGACATTCTGCCTAACGCCGA
CGGCACCTGGTATCTGCAAGTGATTCTGGAAGTGGCCAGCGAGGAACCTGCCGGCCTGTCTTGTAGAGTG
CGGCATAGCTCTCTCGGCGGCCAGGACATCATCCTGTATTGGGGCCACCACTTCAGC
[3 nt withheld, positions 1195-1197]
